>Addgene plasmid #163122 | CIp10 - YemVenus (OPT High) | depositor full sequence | sequence record 316049 | CIp10 - YemVenus (OPT High) sequence 7878 bps
CGACGTCATCGATACCGTCGACCTCGAGGAGTGAAATTCTGGAAATCTGGAAATCTGGTTTTGTATTCTT
GTTATTCTTCTTTTTGTTATTACATATATAACTTGTTACTTTTTTAAAAAAATCTTTGTTTATTTTATAA
ATATATAAAACTAAATTTAAGAAAAAGAGAAAAATGTTTTATTTGAGAGATTGAAATTTTACTTGAATTT
AGCTTAGCTTTTATAAAGTATTATTATGTAAAAAAACAAAACAAATATACATTAAAAAGTTAAGACTATA
AAATAGCCACCCAAGGCATTTCTATATCTTGTTGTTGTTGTTTTCATCTTCTGTATCAGAGGAACTTATT
TTATTATTTTCGTCACGGGTATTTTCTCTTGTTTGATGATTCATCCCATTCATTCCATCAAAAATGTCGG
TACCAGCTTTTGTTCCCTTTAGTGAGGGTTAATTTCGAGCTTGGCGTAATCATGGTCATAGCTGTTTCCT
GTGTGAAATTGTTATCCGCTCACAATTCCACACAACATACGAGCCGGAAGCATAAAGTGTAAAGCCTGGG
GTGCCTAATGAGTGAGCTAACTCACATTAATTGCGTTGCGCTCACTGCCCGCTTTCCAGTCGGGAAACCT
GTCGTGCCAGCTGCATTAATGAATCGGCCAACGCGCGGGGAGAGGCGGTTTGCGTATTGGGCGCTCTTCC
GCTTCCTCGCTCACTGACTCGCTGCGCTCGGTCGTTCGGCTGCGGCGAGCGGTATCAGCTCACTCAAAGG
CGGTAATACGGTTATCCACAGAAATCAGGGGATAACGCAGGAAAGAACATGTGAGCAAAAGGCCAGCAAA
AGGCCAGGAACCGTAAAAAGGCCGCGTTGCTGGCGTTTTTCCATAGGCTCCGCCCCCCTGACGAGCATCA
CAAAAATCGACGCTCAAGTCAGAGGTGGCGAAACCCGACAGGACTATAAAGATACCAGGCGTTTCCCCCT
GGAAGCTCCCTCGTGCGCTCTCCTGTTCCGACCCTGCCGCTTACCGGATACCTGTCCGCCTTTCTCCCTT
CGGGAAGCGTGGCGCTTTCTCATAGCTCACGCTGTAGGTATCTCAGTTCGGTGTAGGTCGTTCGCTCCAA
GCTGGGCTGTGTGCACGAACCCCCCGTTCAGCCCGACCGCTGCGCCTTATCCGGTAACTATCGTCTTGAG
TCCAACCCGGTAAGACACGACTTATCGCCACTGGCAGCAGCCACTGGTAACAGGATTAGCAGAGCGAGGT
ATGTAGGCGGTGCTACAGAGTTCTTGAAGTGGTGGCCTAACTACGGCTACACTAGAAGAACAGTATTTGG
TATCTGCGCTCTGCTGAAGCCAGTTACCTTCGGAAAAAGAGTTGGTAGCTCTTGATCCGGCAAACAAACC
ACCGCTGGGTAGCGGTGGTTTTTTTGTTTGCAAGCAGCAGATTACGCGCAGAAAAAAAGGATCTCAAGAA
GATCCTTTGATCTTTTCTACGGGGTCTGACGCTCAGTGGAACGAAAACTCACGTTAAGGGATTTTGGTCA
TGAGATTATCAAAAAGGATCTTCACCTAGATCCTTTTAAATTAAAAATGAAGTTTTAAATCAATCTAAAG
TATATATGAGTAAACTTGGTCTGACAGTTACCAATGCTTAATCAGTGAGGCACCTATCTCAGCGATCTGT
CTATTTCGTTCATCCATAGTTGCCTGACTCCCCGTCGTGTAGATAACTACGATACGGGAGGGCTTACCAT
CTGGCCCCAGTGCTGCAATGATACCGCGAGACCCACGCTCACCGGCTCCAGATTTATCAGCAATAAACCA
GCCAGCCGGAAGGGCCGAGCGCAGAAGTGGTCCTGCAACTTTATCCGCCTCCATCCAGTCTATTAATTGT
TGCCGGGAAGCTAGAGTAAGTAGTTCGCCAGTTAATAGTTTGCGCAACGTTGTTGCCATTGCTACAGGCA
TCGTGGTGTCACGCTCGTCGTTTGGTATGGCTTCATTCAGCTCCGGTTCCCAACGATCAAGGCGAGTTAC
ATGATCCCCCATGTTGTGCAAAAAAGCGGTTAGCTCCTTCGGTCCTCCGATCGTTGTCAGAAGTAAGTTG
GCCGCAGTGTTATCACTCATGGTTATGGCAGCACTGCATAATTCTCTTACTGTCATGCCATCCGTAAGAT
GCTTTTCTGTGACTGGTGAGTACTCAACCAAGTCATTCTGAGAATAGTGTATGCGGCGACCGAGTTGCTC
TTGCCCGGCGTCAATACGGGATAATACCGCGCCACATAGCAGAACTTTAAAAGTGCTCATCATTGGAAAA
CGTTCTTCGGGGCGAAAACTCTCAAGGATCTTACCGCTGTTGAGATCCAGTTCGATGTAACCCACTCGTG
CACCCAACTGATCTTCAGCATCTTTTACTTTCACCAGCGTTTCTGGGTGAGCAAAAACAGGAAGGCAAAA
TGCCGCAAAAAAGGGAATAAGGGCGACACGGAAATGTTGAATACTCATACTCTTCCTTTTTCAATATTAT
TGAAGCATTTATCAGGGTTATTGTCTCATGAGCGGATACATATTTGAATGTATTTAGAAAAATAAACAAA
TAGGGGTTCCGCGCACATTTCCCCGAAAAGTGCCACCTG
[124 nt withheld, positions 2630-2753]
C
[91 nt withheld, positions 2755-2845]
A
[49 nt withheld, positions 2847-2895]
CCTTTGACGTTGGAGTCCACGTTCTTT
[37 nt withheld, positions 2923-2959]
ACCCTATCTCGGTCTATTCTTTTGATTTATAAGGGATTTTGCCGATTTCGGCCTATTGGTTAAAAAATGA
GCTGATTTAACAAAAATTTAACGCGAATTTTAACAAAATATTAACGCTTACAATTTCCATTCGCCATTCA
GGCTGCGCAACTGTTGGGAAGGGCGATCGGTGCGGGCCTCTTCGCTATTACGCCAGCTGGCGAAAGGGGG
ATGTGCTGCAAGGCGATTAAGTTGGGTAACGCCAGGGTTTTCCCAGTCACGACGTTGTAAAACGACGGCC
AGTGAATTGTAATACGACTCACTATAGGGCGAATTGGAGCTCCACCGCGGTGGCGGCCGCGTTTATAATA
AACTTAGTCTAATATTTCTTTTGGACCAAAATAGAAACTGTTCTCAGGTGGCAAAAAACAGCTTAAAGTC
TGTGTTAAAAAAAGATCTCGGCTATGCCAATCAAAAAGGAGTGACATTATTATGTAAAAGAAGAAATGTT
GTAATTCCGCGAAACAACAATTTTAATGCTTACTGTGCCGCCACCAATATCCTATGGCCAAGGGGCCTTT
AAACATGCCACGGAAATATACAGTCAAAGTAAACCTACTATGTCTTTAGAGCCTTCAGGATCAATTGTTT
TTAAATGAATGACTGCAAAACTAGAAAAGTAGCCTCTTACATAAGCAAGTCATTTGTACACCGAGAGTTT
AGTAACCAGTGAAGCAAGTATATCTGGCAAACCTGAAACTTATCTGTGAATTATAAAGCTCATAAGTAAA
AAGTGTAGAAAAGAAGATAAGGCAGACCAAATACAAATTTGCAACAGTACAACGAATATTTCAGCGTCAA
AACTAGAGAATAATAAAGAAAACGATCTTTTCAAAAAGAAAAAACCTTTTAGTTTTCCTTTGTTGTTGTT
GTGGGTGTGTGCTATTTATATTATATAGTTTACTCATAATACCATAAAATATTCGGTTTGATTAGGTTAT
TTTAATAAGCTAATTTGTTTCTAATCGTGTAATTTATGCTGTGTATATTAAGTAGTGTGTGCACTGCCCA
AAAATGTTTGTTGTTTATAGTCGGTTAAAGAGAAAAAAGAAAAAAAGATCCATACACACACGTTAATTAG
TTGTTCAACGTAATACACTCATATTTTGTTCTTATTTGCTTTCGGTCGCTGTTCTCACCAAGATTTATTG
CCAACGAAACAATTTTTTTTTATATATTTTCAGATTTTTCTTTTTTTCCTTTCCTTTCCTTTTCTAATTT
TCACTCCTGGTTTTCTTTCTTTCTTAGAAACATTATCTCGATATTAATATTAAAAAAATATAATCATTCA
AACTCCGGAATGTCTACTACTTTGGATGATACTGCTTATAGATACAGAACTTCTGTTCCAGGTGATGCTG
AAGCTATTGAAGCTTTGGATGGTTCTTTCACTACCGATACTGTTTTTAGAGTTACTGCTACTGGTGATGG
TTTCACTTTGAGAGAAGTTCCAGTTGATCCACCATTGACTAAGGTTTTCCCAGATGATGAATCCGATGAT
GAATCCGATGCTGGTGAAGATGGTGATCCAGATTCTAGAACTTTCGTTGCTTATGGTGATGATGGTGATT
TGGCTGGTTTCGTTGTTGTTTCTTATTCTGGTTGGAACAGAAGATTGACTGTTGAAGATATTGAAGTTGC
TCCAGAACATAGAGGTCATGGTGTTGGTAGAGCTTTGATGGGTTTGGCTACTGAATTCGCCAGAGAAAGA
GGTGCTGGTCATTTGTGGTTGGAAGTTACCAATGTTAATGCTCCAGCTATTCATGCTTATAGAAGAATGG
GTTTCACTTTGTGTGGTTTGGATACTGCTTTATACGATGGTACTGCTTCCGATGGTGAACAAGCTTTGTA
TATGTCTATGCCATGTCCATAATAACTCGGGGGGATCCGAGTGAAATTCTGGAAATCTGGAAATCTGGTT
TTGTATTCTTGTTATTCTTCTTTTTGTTATTACATATATAACTTGTTACTTTTTTAAAAAAATCTTTGTT
TATTTTATAAATATATAAAACTAAATTTAAGAAAAAGAGAAAAATGTTTTATTTGAGAGATTGAAATTTT
ACTTGAATTTAGCTTAGCTTTTATAAAGTATTATTATGTAAAAAAACAAAACAAATATACATTAAAAAGT
TAAGACTATAAAATAGCCACCCAAGGCATTTCTATATCTTGTTGTTGTTGTTTTCATCTTCTGTATCAGA
GGAACTTATTTTATTATTTTCGTCACGGGTATTTTCTCTTGTTTGATGATTCATCCCATTCTTCCATCAT
AAAATACTAGTGGATCCCCCAGATCCTTATCCTTAAACAGATTCTAAAACAACATCTTTGAAACCAGAAG
AAACTTTCTTACCTTTTTCTTCGGTTGAACCTTCACCGTGCAAAGCCAATAATGAACCCAAGTCGAATTT
TGGTTGTTTCAACAATTTGACTTTTCTGATGTGGACATTTTGTAATGGGAAAATGGTTTGGGTGGATTTT
TCAATTTCACGGCCAATGACTTCTGGAATCAATTTGGAAGTTAATTGAGCTAAAGTACAGTTGGAAACTT
CTCTTTGCATAATTTCAATCATCTTCTTTCTGACTTCTCTCAATTTAGAGGATTGAGCGTAAGTAGTTTT
CTTGATTTGGTTTGGTTGTCTTTTGGTGAAAGCAATGGCAAAAACTCTCAAAACGTAATCGTCGGAAGTT
TTAACAGTGACATTAGCTTCAACTAATGATTGCCATTTTCTGACCAATGATCTTAATTTGTCAGAAGTGA
AATCCAAACCATGAGGCCTCCATGAGGCCTCCATGAGGCCTCCATGAGGCCTCCATGGAGGCCTCATGGA
AGTTGGTCAACAAGTTTTTACCTTGGACTTCATCAACTCTCAATTTGATTTTTCTGTAAGAGTGGTCTTC
GGAACCTTGTAAGTCGGCCAAACAAACTTCGAAAACTCTACCTTTCAAGCCATCAGCGGCATTCTTTAAA
CCGGTAGATCTGTTGATCAAAGTTTTACCAACATTTCTGTTTTCAAAAGTGGTTGGAGCTTTGATGTCAA
ACCAATCTTTTCTGGTGAATGGGTCAACGACCTTCTTTTTTAATCCTTTCTTTCCTTTGGACAATCTCTT
GTTTTTACCGACAGCCATGTTGTACTTGAGTTGGATCTACGCGTCAGCCTCGTTTATAATAAACTTAGTC
TAATATTTCTTTTGGACCAAAATAGAAACTGTTCTCAGGTGGCAAAAAACAGCTTAAAGTCTGTGTTAAA
AAAAGATCTCGGCTATGCCAATCAAAAAGGAGTGACATTATTATGTAAAAGAAGAAATGTTGTAATTCCG
CGAAACAACAATTTTAATGCTTACTGTGCCGCCACCAATATCCTATGGCCAAGGGGCCTTTAAACATGCC
ACGGAAATATACAGTCAAAGTAAACCTACTATGTCTTTAGAGCCTTCAGGATCAATTGTTTTTAAATGAA
TGACTGCAAAACTAGAAAAGTAGCCTCTTACATAAGCAAGTCATTTGTACACCGAGAGTTTAGTAACCAG
TGAAGCAAGTATATCTGGCAAACCTGAAACTTATCTGTGAATTATAAAGCTCATAAGTAAAAAGTGTAGA
AAAGAAGATAAGGCAGACCAAATACAAATTTGCAACAGTACAACGAATATTTCAGCGTCAAAACTAGAGA
ATAATAAAGAAAACGATCTTTTCAAAAAGAAAAAACCTTTTAGTTTTCCTTTGTTGTTGTTGTGGGTGTG
TGCTATTTATATTATATAGTTTACTCATAATACCATAAAATATTCGGTTTGATTAGGTTATTTTAATAAG
CTAATTTGTTTCTAATCGTGTAATTTATGCTGTGTATATTAAGTAGTGTGTGCACTGCCCAAAAATGTTT
GTTGTTTATAGTCGGTTAAGAGAAAAAAGAAAAAAAGATCCCATACACACACGTTAATTAGTTGTTCAAC
GTAATACACTCATATTTTGTTCTTATTTGCTTTCGGTCGCTGTTCTCACCAAGATTTATTGCCAACGAAA
CAATTTTTTTTTATATATTTTCAGATTTTTCTTTTTTTCCTTTCCTTTCCTTTTCTAATTTTCACTCCTG
GTTTTCTTTCTTTCTTAGAAACATTATCTCGATATTAATATTAAAAAAATATAATCATTCAAAATGCTGC
ACATGTCTAAGGGTGAAGAATTGTTTACCGGTGTGGTCCCCATCTTGGTTGAGTTAGACGGTGATGTTAA
CGGGCATAAGTTCAGCGTATCAGGTGAAGGTGAAGGTGACGCGACCTACGGTAAGTTGACTCTAAAATTA
ATTTGTACCACGGGTAAATTGCCAGTTCCATGGCCAACTCTAGTTACCACGTTGGGTTACGGTTTACAGT
GCTTTGCCAGATACCCAGACCACATGAAACAACACGACTTCTTTAAATCTGCCATGCCGGAAGGTTACGT
ACAAGAGAGAACCATTTTCTTCAAAGATGATGGTAATTATAAGACGAGAGCGGAAGTCAAGTTCGAAGGT
GATACTTTGGTTAACAGAATTGAATTAAAAGGCATCGACTTCAAAGAGGACGGGAACATTCTAGGTCATA
AGTTGGAATACAATTACAATCTGCATAACGTTTACATTACTGCCGACAAACAAAAAAACGGCATTAAGGC
CAACTTCAAAATTAGACACAACATTGAAGATGGGGGTGTTCAACTAGCCGACCACTACCAGCAAAATACT
CCAATTGGTGACGGGCCAGTTTTGTTGCCAGACAACCATTACTTGTCATATCAATCCAAATTATCAAAGG
ACCCAAACGAGAAACGCGATCACATGGTTTTGCTAGAATTTGTTACCGCTGCCGGTATTACGCATGGTAT
GGATGAATTATACAAATAA
Features (pLannotate 1.2.2; 17 found; start..end, strand, type, name):
      8..29      +  misc_feature   MCS (fragment): pBluescript multiple cloning site
    436..454     -  promoter       T3 promoter: promoter for bacteriophage T3 RNA polymerase
    499..515     -  protein_bind   lac operator: The lac repressor binds to the lac operator to inhibit transcription in E. coli. This inhibition can be relieved by adding lactose or isopropyl-β-D-thiogalactopyranoside (IPTG). lac repressor encoded by lacI
    523..553     -  promoter       lac promoter: promoter for the E. coli lac operon
    568..589     -  protein_bind   CAP binding site: CAP binding activates transcription in the presence of cAMP. E. coli catabolite activator protein
    602..694     -  CDS            lacI (fragment): lac repressor; lacI; The lac repressor binds to the lac operator to inhibit transcription in E. coli. This inhibition can be relieved by adding lactose or isopropyl-β-D-thiogalactopyranoside (IPTG).
    878..1467    -  rep_origin     ori: high-copy-number ColE1/pMB1/pBR322/pUC origin of replication
   1638..2498    -  CDS            AmpR: β-lactamase; bla; confers resistance to ampicillin, carbenicillin, and related antibiotics
   2499..2603    -  promoter       AmpR promoter: bla
   2630..3058    +  rep_origin     f1 ori (sequence partly withheld): f1 bacteriophage origin of replication; arrow indicates direction of (+) strand synthesis
   3089..3246    -  CDS            lacZα (fragment): LacZα fragment of β-galactosidase; lacZ fragment
   3249..3267    +  promoter       T7 promoter: promoter for bacteriophage T7 RNA polymerase
   3276..3299    +  misc_feature   MCS (fragment): pBluescript multiple cloning site
   4299..4868    +  CDS            sta: STA_STRLA - Experimental evidence at protein level: Swiss-Prot protein existence level 1. Involved in resistance to streptothricin, a broad-spectrum antibiotic produced by streptomycetes. Detoxifies streptothricin via acetylation of the beta amino group of the first beta-lysyl moiety of streptothricin. From Streptomyces lavendulae.
   5305..5769    -  CDS            RPS1 (fragment): RS3A_KLULA - Experimental evidence at protein level: Swiss-Prot protein existence level 1. From Kluyveromyces lactis (strain ATCC 8585 / CBS 2359 / DSM 70799 / NBRC 1267 / NRRL Y-1140 / WM37) (Yeast) (Candida sphaerica).
   5825..6127    -  CDS            RPS1B (fragment): RS3A2_YEAST - Also known as PLC2, RPS10B. Experimental evidence at protein level: Swiss-Prot protein existence level 1. Component of the ribosome, a large ribonucleoprotein complex responsible for the synthesis of proteins in the cell. The small ribosomal subunit (SSU) binds messenger RNAs (mRNAs) and translates the encoded message by selecting cognate aminoacyl-transfer RNA (tRNA) molecules. The large subunit (LSU) contains the ribosomal catalytic site termed the peptidyl transferase center (PTC), which catalyzes the formation of peptide bonds, thereby polymerizing the amino acids delivered b
   7165..7875    +  CDS            mVenus: mVenus is a basic (constitutively fluorescent) yellow fluorescent protein published in 2006, derived from Aequorea victoria. It is reported to be a rapidly-maturing monomer with moderate acid sensitivity.
