>Addgene plasmid #163122 | CIp10 - YemVenus (OPT High) | addgene full sequence | sequence record 322495 | Addgene NGS Result
ATGTCTAAGGGTGAAGAATTGTTTACCGGTGTGGTCCCCATCTTGGTTGAGTTAGACGGTGATGTTAACG
GGCATAAGTTCAGCGTATCAGGTGAAGGTGAAGGTGACGCGACCTACGGTAAGTTGACTCTAAAATTAAT
TTGTACCACGGGTAAATTGCCAGTTCCATGGCCAACTCTAGTTACCACGTTGGGTTACGGTTTACAGTGC
TTTGCCAGATACCCAGACCACATGAAACAACACGACTTCTTTAAATCTGCCATGCCGGAAGGTTACGTAC
AAGAGAGAACCATTTTCTTCAAAGATGATGGTAATTATAAGACGAGAGCGGAAGTCAAGTTCGAAGGTGA
TACTTTGGTTAACAGAATTGAATTAAAAGGCATCGACTTCAAAGAGGACGGGAACATTCTAGGTCATAAG
TTGGAATACAATTACAATCTGCATAACGTTTACATTACTGCCGACAAACAAAAAAACGGCATTAAGGCCA
ACTTCAAAATTAGACACAACATTGAAGATGGGGGTGTTCAACTAGCCGACCACTACCAGCAAAATACTCC
AATTGGTGACGGGCCAGTTTTGTTGCCAGACAACCATTACTTGTCATATCAATCCAAATTATCAAAGGAC
CCAAACGAGAAACGCGATCACATGGTTTTGCTAGAATTTGTTACCGCTGCCGGTATTACGCATGGTATGG
ATGAATTATACAAATAACGACGTCATCGATACCGTCGACCTCGAGGAGTGAAATTCTGGAAATCTGGAAA
TCTGGTTTTGTATTCTTGTTATTCTTCTTTTTGTTATTACATATATAACTTGTTACTTTTTTAAAAAAAT
CTTTGTTTATTTTATAAATATATAAAACTAAATTTAAGAAAAAGAGAAAAATGTTTTATTTGAGAGATTG
AAATTTTACTTGAATTTAGCTTAGCTTTTATAAAGTATTATTATGTAAAAAAACAAAACAAATATACATT
AAAAAGTTAAGACTATAAAATAGCCACCCAAGGCATTTCTATATCTTGTTGTTGTTGTTTTCATCTTCTG
TATCAGAGGAACTTATTTTATTATTTTCGTCACGGGTATTTTCTCTTGTTTGATGATTCATCCCATTCAT
TCCATCAAAAATGTCGGTACCAGCTTTTGTTCCCTTTAGTGAGGGTTAATTTCGAGCTTGGCGTAATCAT
GGTCATAGCTGTTTCCTGTGTGAAATTGTTATCCGCTCACAATTCCACACAACATACGAGCCGGAAGCAT
AAAGTGTAAAGCCTGGGGTGCCTAATGAGTGAGCTAACTCACATTAATTGCGTTGCGCTCACTGCCCGCT
TTCCAGTCGGGAAACCTGTCGTGCCAGCTGCATTAATGAATCGGCCAACGCGCGGGGAGAGGCGGTTTGC
GTATTGGGCGCTCTTCCGCTTCCTCGCTCACTGACTCGCTGCGCTCGGTCGTTCGGCTGCGGCGAGCGGT
ATCAGCTCACTCAAAGGCGGTAATACGGTTATCCACAGAATCAGGGGATAACGCAGGAAAGAACATGTGA
GCAAAAGGCCAGCAAAAGGCCAGGAACCGTAAAAAGGCCGCGTTGCTGGCGTTTTTCCATAGGCTCCGCC
CCCCTGACGAGCATCACAAAAATCGACGCTCAAGTCAGAGGTGGCGAAACCCGACAGGACTATAAAGATA
CCAGGCGTTTCCCCCTGGAAGCTCCCTCGTGCGCTCTCCTGTTCCGACCCTGCCGCTTACCGGATACCTG
TCCGCCTTTCTCCCTTCGGGAAGCGTGGCGCTTTCTCATAGCTCACGCTGTAGGTATCTCAGTTCGGTGT
AGGTCGTTCGCTCCAAGCTGGGCTGTGTGCACGAACCCCCCGTTCAGCCCGACCGCTGCGCCTTATCCGG
TAACTATCGTCTTGAGTCCAACCCGGTAAGACACGACTTATCGCCACTGGCAGCAGCCACTGGTAACAGG
ATTAGCAGAGCGAGGTATGTAGGCGGTGCTACAGAGTTCTTGAAGTGGTGGCCTAACTACGGCTACACTA
GAAGAACAGTATTTGGTATCTGCGCTCTGCTGAAGCCAGTTACCTTCGGAAAAAGAGTTGGTAGCTCTTG
ATCCGGCAAACAAACCACCGCTGGTAGCGGTGGTTTTTTTGTTTGCAAGCAGCAGATTACGCGCAGAAAA
AAAGGATCTCAAGAAGATCCTTTGATCTTTTCTACGGGGTCTGACGCTCAGTGGAACGAAAACTCACGTT
AAGGGATTTTGGTCATGAGATTATCAAAAAGGATCTTCACCTAGATCCTTTTAAATTAAAAATGAAGTTT
TAAATCAATCTAAAGTATATATGAGTAAACTTGGTCTGACAGTTACCAATGCTTAATCAGTGAGGCACCT
ATCTCAGCGATCTGTCTATTTCGTTCATCCATAGTTGCCTGACTCCCCGTCGTGTAGATAACTACGATAC
GGGAGGGCTTACCATCTGGCCCCAGTGCTGCAATGATACCGCGAGACCCACGCTCACCGGCTCCAGATTT
ATCAGCAATAAACCAGCCAGCCGGAAGGGCCGAGCGCAGAAGTGGTCCTGCAACTTTATCCGCCTCCATC
CAGTCTATTAATTGTTGCCGGGAAGCTAGAGTAAGTAGTTCGCCAGTTAATAGTTTGCGCAACGTTGTTG
CCATTGCTACAGGCATCGTGGTGTCACGCTCGTCGTTTGGTATGGCTTCATTCAGCTCCGGTTCCCAACG
ATCAAGGCGAGTTACATGATCCCCCATGTTGTGCAAAAAAGCGGTTAGCTCCTTCGGTCCTCCGATCGTT
GTCAGAAGTAAGTTGGCCGCAGTGTTATCACTCATGGTTATGGCAGCACTGCATAATTCTCTTACTGTCA
TGCCATCCGTAAGATGCTTTTCTGTGACTGGTGAGTACTCAACCAAGTCATTCTGAGAATAGTGTATGCG
GCGACCGAGTTGCTCTTGCCCGGCGTCAATACGGGATAATACCGCGCCACATAGCAGAACTTTAAAAGTG
CTCATCATTGGAAAACGTTCTTCGGGGCGAAAACTCTCAAGGATCTTACCGCTGTTGAGATCCAGTTCGA
TGTAACCCACTCGTGCACCCAACTGATCTTCAGCATCTTTTACTTTCACCAGCGTTTCTGGGTGAGCAAA
AACAGGAAGGCAAAATGCCGCAAAAAAGGGAATAAGGGCGACACGGAAATGTTGAATACTCATACTCTTC
CTTTTTCAATATTATTGAAGCATTTATCAGGGTTATTGTCTCATGAGCGGATACATATTTGAATGTATTT
AGAAAAATAAACAAATAGGGGTTCCGCGCACATTTCCCCGAAAAGTGCCACCTG
[124 nt withheld, positions 3345-3468]
C
[91 nt withheld, positions 3470-3560]
A
[49 nt withheld, positions 3562-3610]
CCTTTGACGTTGGAGTCCACGTTCTTT
[37 nt withheld, positions 3638-3674]
ACCCTATCTCGGTCTATTCTTTTGATTTATAAGGGATTTTGCCGATTTCGGCCTATTGGTTAAAAAATGA
GCTGATTTAACAAAAATTTAACGCGAATTTTAACAAAATATTAACGCTTACAATTTCCATTCGCCATTCA
GGCTGCGCAACTGTTGGGAAGGGCGATCGGTGCGGGCCTCTTCGCTATTACGCCAGCTGGCGAAAGGGGG
ATGTGCTGCAAGGCGATTAAGTTGGGTAACGCCAGGGTTTTCCCAGTCACGACGTTGTAAAACGACGGCC
AGTGAATTGTAATACGACTCACTATAGGGCGAATTGGAGCTCCACCGCGGTGGCGGCCGCGTTTATAATA
AACTTAGTCTAATATTTCTTTTGGACCAAAATAGAAACTGTTCTCAGGTGGCAAAAAACAGCTTAAAGTC
TGTGTTAAAAAAAGATCTCGGCTATGCCAATCAAAAAGGAGTGACATTATTATGTAAAAGAAGAAATGTT
GTAATTCCGCGAAACAACAATTTTAATGCTTACTGTGCCGCCACCAATATCCTATGGCCAAGGGGCCTTT
AAACATGCCACGGAAATATACAGTCAAAGTAAACCTACTATGTCTTTAGAGCCTTCAGGATCAATTGTTT
TTAAATGAATGACTGCAAAACTAGAAAAGTAGCCTCTTACATAAGCAAGTCATTTGTACACCGAGAGTTT
AGTAACCAGTGAAGCAAGTATATCTGGCAAACCTGAAACTTATCTGTGAATTATAAAGCTCATAAGTAAA
AAGTGTAGAAAAGAAGATAAGGCAGACCAAATACAAATTTGCAACAGTACAACGAATATTTCAGCGTCAA
AACTAGAGAATAATAAAGAAAACGATCTTTTCAAAAAGAAAAAACCTTTTAGTTTTCCTTTGTTGTTGTT
GTGGGTGTGTGCTATTTATATTATATAGTTTACTCATAATACCATAAAATATTCGGTTTGATTAGGTTAT
TTTAATAAGCTAATTTGTTTCTAATCGTGTAATTTATGCTGTGTATATTAAGTAGTGTGTGCACTGCCCA
AAAATGTTTGTTGTTTATAGTCGGTTAAAGAGAAAAAAGAAAAAAAGATCCATACACACACGTTAATTAG
TTGTTCAACGTAATACACTCATATTTTGTTCTTATTTGCTTTCGGTCGCTGTTCTCACCAAGATTTATTG
CCAACGAAACAATTTTTTTTTATATATTTTCAGATTTTTCTTTTTTTCCTTTCCTTTCCTTTTCTAATTT
TCACTCCTGGTTTTCTTTCTTTCTTAGAAACATTATCTCGATATTAATATTAAAAAAATATAATCATTCA
AACTCCGGAATGTCTACTACTTTGGATGATACTGCTTATAGATACAGAACTTCTGTTCCAGGTGATGCTG
AAGCTATTGAAGCTTTGGATGGTTCTTTCACTACCGATACTGTTTTTAGAGTTACTGCTACTGGTGATGG
TTTCACTTTGAGAGAAGTTCCAGTTGATCCACCATTGACTAAGGTTTTCCCAGATGATGAATCCGATGAT
GAATCCGATGCTGGTGAAGATGGTGATCCAGATTCTAGAACTTTCGTTGCTTATGGTGATGATGGTGATT
TGGCTGGTTTCGTTGTTGTTTCTTATTCTGGTTGGAACAGAAGATTGACTGTTGAAGATATTGAAGTTGC
TCCAGAACATAGAGGTCATGGTGTTGGTAGAGCTTTGATGGGTTTGGCTACTGAATTCGCCAGAGAAAGA
GGTGCTGGTCATTTGTGGTTGGAAGTTACCAATGTTAATGCTCCAGCTATTCATGCTTATAGAAGAATGG
GTTTCACTTTGTGTGGTTTGGATACTGCTTTATACGATGGTACTGCTTCCGATGGTGAACAAGCTTTGTA
TATGTCTATGCCATGTCCATAATAACTCGGGGGGATCCGAGTGAAATTCTGGAAATCTGGAAATCTGGTT
TTGTATTCTTGTTATTCTTCTTTTTGTTATTACATATATAACTTGTTACTTTTTTAAAAAAATCTTTGTT
TATTTTATAAATATATAAAACTAAATTTAAGAAAAAGAGAAAAATGTTTTATTTGAGAGATTGAAATTTT
ACTTGAATTTAGCTTAGCTTTTATAAAGTATTATTATGTAAAAAAACAAAACAAATATACATTAAAAAGT
TAAGACTATAAAATAGCCACCCAAGGCATTTCTATATCTTGTTGTTGTTGTTTTCATCTTCTGTATCAGA
GGAACTTATTTTATTATTTTCGTCACGGGTATTTTCTCTTGTTTGATGATTCATCCCATTCTTCCATCAT
AAAATACTAGTGGATCCCCCAGATCCTTATCCTTAAACAGATTCTAAAACAACATCTTTGAAACCAGAAG
AAACTTTCTTACCTTTTTCTTCGGTTGAACCTTCACCGTGCAAAGCCAATAATGAACCCAAGTCGAATTT
TGGTTGTTTCAACAATTTGACTTTTCTGATGTGGACATTTTGTAATGGGAAAATGGTTTGGGTGGATTTT
TCAATTTCACGGCCAATGACTTCTGGAATCAATTTGGAAGTTAATTGAGCTAAAGTACAGTTGGAAACTT
CTCTTTGCATAATTTCAATCATCTTCTTTCTGACTTCTCTCAATTTAGAGGATTGAGCGTAAGTAGTTTT
CTTGATTTGGTTTGGTTGTCTTTTGGTGAAAGCAATGGCAAAAACTCTCAAAACGTAATCGTCGGAAGTT
TTAACAGTGACATTAGCTTCAACTAATGATTGCCATTTTCTGACCAATGATCTTAATTTGTCAGAAGTGA
AATCCAAACCATGAGGCCTCCATGAGGCCTCCATGAGGCCTCCATGAGGCCTCCATGGAGGCCTCATGGA
AGTTGGTCAACAAGTTTTTACCTTGGACTTCATCAACTCTCAATTTGATTTTTCTGTAAGAGTGGTCTTC
GGAACCTTGTAAGTCGGCCAAACAAACTTCGAAAACTCTACCTTTCAAGCCATCAGCGGCATTCTTTAAA
CCGGTAGATCTGTTGATCAAAGTTTTACCAACATTTCTGTTTTCAAAAGTGGTTGGAGCTTTGATGTCAA
ACCAATCTTTTCTGGTGAATGGGTCAACGACCTTCTTTTTTAATCCTTTCTTTCCTTTGGACAATCTCTT
GTTTTTACCGACAGCCATGTTGTACTTGAGTTGGATCTACGCGTCAGCCTCGTTTATAATAAACTTAGTC
TAATATTTCTTTTGGACCAAAATAGAAACTGTTCTCAGGTGGCAAAAAACAGCTTAAAGTCTGTGTTAAA
AAAAGATCTCGGCTATGCCAATCAAAAAGGAGTGACATTATTATGTAAAAGAAGAAATGTTGTAATTCCG
CGAAACAACAATTTTAATGCTTACTGTGCCGCCACCAATATCCTATGGCCAAGGGGCCTTTAAACATGCC
ACGGAAATATACAGTCAAAGTAAACCTACTATGTCTTTAGAGCCTTCAGGATCAATTGTTTTTAAATGAA
TGACTGCAAAACTAGAAAAGTAGCCTCTTACATAAGCAAGTCATTTGTACACCGAGAGTTTAGTAACCAG
TGAAGCAAGTATATCTGGCAAACCTGAAACTTATCTGTGAATTATAAAGCTCATAAGTAAAAAGTGTAGA
AAAGAAGATAAGGCAGACCAAATACAAATTTGCAACAGTACAACGAATATTTCAGCGTCAAAACTAGAGA
ATAATAAAGAAAACGATCTTTTCAAAAAGAAAAAACCTTTTAGTTTTCCTTTGTTGTTGTTGTGGGTGTG
TGCTATTTATATTATATAGTTTACTCATAATACCATAAAATATTCGGTTTGATTAGGTTATTTTAATAAG
CTAATTTGTTTCTAATCGTGTAATTTATGCTGTGTATATTAAGTAGTGTGTGCACTGCCCAAAAATGTTT
GTTGTTTATAGTCGGTTAAAGAGAAAAAAGAAAAAAAGATCCATACACACACGTTAATTAGTTGTTCAAC
GTAATACACTCATATTTTGTTCTTATTTGCTTTCGGTCGCTGTTCTCACCAAGATTTATTGCCAACGAAA
CAATTTTTTTTTATATATTTTCAGATTTTTCTTTTTTTCCTTTCCTTTCCTTTTCTAATTTTCACTCCTG
GTTTTCTTTCTTTCTTAGAAACATTATCTCGATATTAATATTAAAAAAATATAATCATTCAAAATGCTGC
AC
Features (pLannotate 1.2.2; 17 found; start..end, strand, type, name):
      4..714     +  CDS            mVenus: mVenus is a basic (constitutively fluorescent) yellow fluorescent protein published in 2006, derived from Aequorea victoria. It is reported to be a rapidly-maturing monomer with moderate acid sensitivity.
    725..746     +  misc_feature   MCS (fragment): pBluescript multiple cloning site
   1153..1171    -  promoter       T3 promoter: promoter for bacteriophage T3 RNA polymerase
   1216..1232    -  protein_bind   lac operator: The lac repressor binds to the lac operator to inhibit transcription in E. coli. This inhibition can be relieved by adding lactose or isopropyl-β-D-thiogalactopyranoside (IPTG). lac repressor encoded by lacI
   1240..1270    -  promoter       lac promoter: promoter for the E. coli lac operon
   1285..1306    -  protein_bind   CAP binding site: CAP binding activates transcription in the presence of cAMP. E. coli catabolite activator protein
   1319..1411    -  CDS            lacI (fragment): lac repressor; lacI; The lac repressor binds to the lac operator to inhibit transcription in E. coli. This inhibition can be relieved by adding lactose or isopropyl-β-D-thiogalactopyranoside (IPTG).
   1594..2182    -  rep_origin     ori: high-copy-number ColE1/pMB1/pBR322/pUC origin of replication
   2353..3213    -  CDS            AmpR: β-lactamase; bla; confers resistance to ampicillin, carbenicillin, and related antibiotics
   3214..3318    -  promoter       AmpR promoter: bla
   3345..3773    +  rep_origin     f1 ori (sequence partly withheld): f1 bacteriophage origin of replication; arrow indicates direction of (+) strand synthesis
   3804..3961    -  CDS            lacZα (fragment): LacZα fragment of β-galactosidase; lacZ fragment
   3964..3982    +  promoter       T7 promoter: promoter for bacteriophage T7 RNA polymerase
   3991..4014    +  misc_feature   MCS (fragment): pBluescript multiple cloning site
   5014..5583    +  CDS            sta: STA_STRLA - Experimental evidence at protein level: Swiss-Prot protein existence level 1. Involved in resistance to streptothricin, a broad-spectrum antibiotic produced by streptomycetes. Detoxifies streptothricin via acetylation of the beta amino group of the first beta-lysyl moiety of streptothricin. From Streptomyces lavendulae.
   6020..6484    -  CDS            RPS1 (fragment): RS3A_KLULA - Experimental evidence at protein level: Swiss-Prot protein existence level 1. From Kluyveromyces lactis (strain ATCC 8585 / CBS 2359 / DSM 70799 / NBRC 1267 / NRRL Y-1140 / WM37) (Yeast) (Candida sphaerica).
   6540..6842    -  CDS            RPS1B (fragment): RS3A2_YEAST - Also known as PLC2, RPS10B. Experimental evidence at protein level: Swiss-Prot protein existence level 1. Component of the ribosome, a large ribonucleoprotein complex responsible for the synthesis of proteins in the cell. The small ribosomal subunit (SSU) binds messenger RNAs (mRNAs) and translates the encoded message by selecting cognate aminoacyl-transfer RNA (tRNA) molecules. The large subunit (LSU) contains the ribosomal catalytic site termed the peptidyl transferase center (PTC), which catalyzes the formation of peptide bonds, thereby polymerizing the amino acids delivered b
