[The description below was written by a language model from this plasmid's Addgene catalogue record and pLannotate feature annotations shown in this document.]
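Description:
CIp10 - YemVenus (OPT High) is a Candida albicans expression plasmid of about 7.9 kb, built on the CIp10 backbone, which itself rests on a pBluescript-type E. coli cloning vector. The bacterial portion carries a high-copy ColE1/pUC origin, an f1 phage origin, the ampicillin resistance gene with its own promoter, and remnants of the lacZα/lac promoter region and multiple cloning site flanked by T7 and T3 promoters. No yeast replication origin is annotated. Instead the plasmid contains a ribosomal protein S1 (RPS1-like) coding region, detected as two fragments by homology to other yeast orthologues. In CIp10-type vectors this region generally serves as the homology target for integration into the Candida genome. The backbone was modified to carry a nourseothricin selection marker, which appears in the feature table as a streptothricin acetyltransferase (sta) coding sequence. This gives dominant drug selection of transformants rather than reliance on an auxotrophic marker.

The payload is a 717 bp synthetic open reading frame, inserted by Gibson assembly, that encodes a monomeric yellow fluorescent protein recognised as mVenus. The name and the associated publication indicate that it is one codon-optimised version from a palette of fluorescent proteins adapted for C. albicans, though the record does not define the "OPT High" label. The promoter and terminator driving the reporter are not annotated or stated; roughly 1 kb of unannotated sequence lies upstream of the coding region. The depositor and sequencing-derived records show the same features in the same order and differ only in start position and by two nucleotides in length. The plasmid is suited to expressing yellow fluorescence in C. albicans and to comparing codon-optimised reporter variants.
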