Addgene plasmid #163122: CIp10 - YemVenus (OPT High)
Purpose: Expresses in Candida albicans
Depositing lab: Patrick Van Dijck. Depositing organization: Vlaams Instituut voor Biotechnologie (VIB, vzw). Publication: Presenting a codon-optimized palette of fluorescent proteins for use in Candida albicans. Van Genechten W, Demuyser L, Dedecker P, Van Dijck P. Sci Rep. 2020 Apr 9;10(1):6158. doi: 10.1038/s41598-020-63308-w. PubMed 32273559.
Backbone
  Vector backbone: CIp10
  Total vector size (bp): 7878
  Modifications to backbone: Nourseothricin selection marker
  Vector type: Candida albicans Expression
Growth in bacteria
  Bacterial resistance: Ampicillin, 100 μg/mL
  Growth temperature: 37°C
  Growth strain: DH5alpha
  Copy number: Unknown
Gene/Insert
  Gene/Insert name: YemVenus OPT High
  Species: Synthetic
  Insert size (bp): 717
  Cloning method: Gibson Cloning
  Sequencing primers: 5′ TTCAAAATGCTGCAGATG; 3′ TGACGTCGCTACTAGTTA
Terms and licenses: Academic/Nonprofit Terms; Industry Terms: Not Available to Industry
How to cite: CIp10 - YemVenus (OPT High) was a gift from Patrick Van Dijck (Addgene plasmid # 163122 ; http://n2t.net/addgene:163122 ; RRID:Addgene_163122)
